Addgene plasmid #210847: pCAG-GST-ATG13 (460-517)-F509/F512D
Purpose: Mammalian expression of ATG13 (460-517) mutant
Depositing lab: James Hurley. Depositing organization: University of California, Berkeley. Publication: Structure and activation of the human autophagy-initiating ULK1C:PI3KC3-C1 supercomplex. Chen M, Nguyen TN, Ren X, Khuu G, Cook ASI, Zhao Y, Yildiz A, Lazarou M, Hurley JH. Nat Struct Mol Biol. 2025 Sep;32(9):1596-1605. doi: 10.1038/s41594-025-01557-x. Epub 2025 May 29. PubMed 40442316.
Backbone
  Vector backbone: pCAG
  Vector type: Mammalian Expression
Growth in bacteria
  Bacterial resistance: Ampicillin, 100 μg/mL
  Growth temperature: 37°C
  Growth strain: DH5alpha
  Copy number: High Copy
Gene/Insert
  Gene/Insert name: ATG13
  Species: H. sapiens (human)
  Mutation: F509/F512D
  Entrez Gene: ATG13 (a.k.a. KIAA0652, PARATARG8)
  Cloning method: Restriction Enzyme; 5′ cloning site KpnI (unknown if destroyed); 3′ cloning site XhoI (unknown if destroyed)
Terms and licenses: Academic/Nonprofit Terms; Industry Terms: Not Available to Industry
Depositor comments: Please visit https://www.biorxiv.org/content/10.1101/2023.06.01.543278v3 for bioRxiv preprint.
How to cite: pCAG-GST-ATG13 (460-517)-F509/F512D was a gift from James Hurley (Addgene plasmid # 210847 ; http://n2t.net/addgene:210847 ; RRID:Addgene_210847)
