[The description below was written by a language model from this plasmid's Addgene catalogue record and pLannotate feature annotations shown in this document.]
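Description:
pCAG-GST-ATG13 (460-517)-F509/F512D is a 5.7 kb mammalian expression plasmid built on the pCAG backbone and used to produce a mutant C-terminal fragment of human ATG13 as a GST fusion. It is maintained in E. coli through a high-copy ColE1/pUC-type origin and selected with ampicillin via the β-lactamase gene and its own promoter. The backbone also carries an SV40 origin of replication, which can support episomal amplification in cells expressing SV40 large T antigen, along with lac promoter/operator remnants and small lacI fragments that are cloning-vector leftovers with no evident role in expression. No mammalian selection marker is annotated, which fits transient transfection.

Expression is driven by the CAG arrangement: the CMV immediate-early enhancer, the chicken β-actin promoter and a chimeric chicken β-actin/rabbit β-globin intron, giving strong constitutive transcription in many mammalian cell types. The open reading frame encodes Schistosoma japonicum glutathione S-transferase, then a TEV protease recognition site, then residues 460-517 of ATG13, inserted between KpnI and XhoI sites. The transcript ends at a rabbit β-globin polyadenylation signal. The short "HBB" hits flanking the cassette most likely reflect β-globin exon sequence inherent to the pCAG vector rather than intended coding parts.

The insert carries the changes listed as F509/F512D, apparently substitutions at two phenylalanine positions, although the record does not spell out each one individually. The GST tag allows glutathione-affinity capture and the TEV site allows its removal. The associated work concerns the structure and activation of the human ULK1 complex and PI3KC3-C1 autophagy-initiation supercomplex, so the mutant was presumably made to test an ATG13 interaction, though the record does not state which.
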