Features (pLannotate 1.2.2; 20 found; start..end, strand, type, name):
      4..383     +  enhancer       CMV enhancer: human cytomegalovirus immediate early enhancer
    385..661     +  promoter       chicken β-actin promoter: No description available
    662..1678    +  intron         chimeric intron: chimera between introns from chicken β-actin and rabbit β-globin
   1676..1732    +  CDS            HBB (fragment): HBB_LEPEU - Experimental evidence at protein level: Swiss-Prot protein existence level 1. Involved in oxygen transport from the lung to the various peripheral tissues. From Lepus europaeus (European hare).
   1765..2416    +  CDS            GST (fragment): glutathione S-transferase from Schistosoma japonicum
   2443..2462    +  CDS            TEV site (fragment): tobacco etch virus (TEV) protease recognition and cleavage site
   2470..2643    +  CDS            ATG13 (fragment): ATG13_HUMAN - Also known as KIAA0652. Experimental evidence at protein level: Swiss-Prot protein existence level 1. Autophagy factor required for autophagosome formation and mitophagy. Target of the TOR kinase signaling pathway that regulates autophagy through the control of the phosphorylation status of ATG13 and ULK1, and the regulation of the ATG13-ULK1-RB1CC1 complex. Through its regulation of ULK1 activity, plays a role in the regulation of the kinase activity of mTORC1 and cell proliferation. From Homo sapiens (Human).
   2653..2730    +  CDS            HBB (fragment): HBB_PONPY - Experimental evidence at transcript level: Swiss-Prot protein existence level 2. Involved in oxygen transport from the lung to the various peripheral tissues. From Pongo pygmaeus (Bornean orangutan).
   2801..2856    +  polyA_signal   β-globin poly(A) signal: rabbit β-globin polyadenylation signal (Gil and Proudfoot, 1987)
   3241..3257    -  protein_bind   lac operator: The lac repressor binds to the lac operator to inhibit transcription in E. coli. This inhibition can be relieved by adding lactose or isopropyl-β-D-thiogalactopyranoside (IPTG). lac repressor encoded by lacI
   3265..3295    -  promoter       lac promoter: promoter for the E. coli lac operon
   3310..3331    -  protein_bind   CAP binding site: CAP binding activates transcription in the presence of cAMP. E. coli catabolite activator protein
   3344..3383    -  CDS            lacI (fragment): lac repressor; lacI; The lac repressor binds to the lac operator to inhibit transcription in E. coli. This inhibition can be relieved by adding lactose or isopropyl-β-D-thiogalactopyranoside (IPTG).
   3390..3412    +  promoter       SV40 promoter (fragment): SV40 enhancer and early promoter
   3436..3571    +  rep_origin     SV40 ori: SV40 origin of replication
   3591..3725    +  polyA_signal   SV40 poly(A) signal: SV40 polyadenylation signal
   3727..3781    -  CDS            lacI (fragment): lac repressor; lacI; The lac repressor binds to the lac operator to inhibit transcription in E. coli. This inhibition can be relieved by adding lactose or isopropyl-β-D-thiogalactopyranoside (IPTG).
   3964..4552    -  rep_origin     ori: high-copy-number ColE1/pMB1/pBR322/pUC origin of replication
   4723..5583    -  CDS            AmpR: β-lactamase; bla; confers resistance to ampicillin, carbenicillin, and related antibiotics
   5584..5688    -  promoter       AmpR promoter: bla
>Addgene plasmid #210847 | pCAG-GST-ATG13 (460-517)-F509/F512D | addgene full sequence | sequence record 417177 | Addgene NGS Result
GTCGACATTGATTATTGACTAGTTATTAATAGTAATCAATTACGGGGTCATTAGTTCATAGCCCATATAT
GGAGTTCCGCGTTACATAACTTACGGTAAATGGCCCGCCTGGCTGACCGCCCAACGACCCCCGCCCATTG
ACGTCAATAATGACGTATGTTCCCATAGTAACGCCAATAGGGACTTTCCATTGACGTCAATGGGTGGAGT
ATTTACGGTAAACTGCCCACTTGGCAGTACATCAAGTGTATCATATGCCAAGTACGCCCCCTATTGACGT
CAATGACGGTAAATGGCCCGCCTGGCATTATGCCCAGTACATGACCTTATGGGACTTTCCTACTTGGCAG
TACATCTACGTATTAGTCATCGCTATTACCATGGTCGAGGTGAGCCCCACGTTCTGCTTCACTCTCCCCA
TCTCCCCCCCCTCCCCACCCCCAATTTTGTATTTATTTATTTTTTAATTATTTTGTGCAGCGATGGGGGC
GGGGGGGGGGGGGGGCGCGCGCCAGGCGGGGCGGGGCGGGGCGAGGGGCGGGGCGGGGCGAGGCGGAGAG
GTGCGGCGGCAGCCAATCAGAGCGGCGCGCTCCGAAAGTTTCCTTTTATGGCGAGGCGGCGGCGGCGGCG
GCCCTATAAAAAGCGAAGCGCGCGGCGGGCGGGAGTCGCTGCGCGCTGCCTTCGCCCCGTGCCCCGCTCC
GCCGCCGCCTCGCGCCGCCCGCCCCGGCTCTGACTGACCGCGTTACTCCCACAGGTGAGCGGGCGGGACG
GCCCTTCTCCTCCGGGCTGTAATTAGCGCTTGGTTTAATGACGGCTTGTTTCTTTTCTGTGGCTGCGTGA
AAGCCTTGAGGGGCTCCGGGAGGGCCCTTTGTGCGGGGGGAGCGGCTCGGGGGGTGCGTGCGTGTGTGTG
TGCGTGGGGAGCGCCGCGTGCGGCTCCGCGCTGCCCGGCGGCTGTGAGCGCTGCGGGCGCGGCGCGGGGC
TTTGTGCGCTCCGCAGTGTGCGCGAGGGGAGCGCGGCCGGGGGCGGTGCCCCGCGGTGCGGGGGGGGCTG
CGAGGGGAACAAAGGCTGCGTGCGGGGTGTGTGCGTGGGGGGGTGAGCAGGGGGTGTGGGCGCGTCGGTC
GGGCTGCAACCCCCCCTGCACCCCCCTCCCCGAGTTGCTGAGCACGGCCCGGCTTCGGGTGCGGGGCTCC
GTACGGGGCGTGGCGCGGGGCTCGCCGTGCCGGGCGGGGGGTGGCGGCAGGTGGGGGTGCCGGGCGGGGC
GGGGCCGCCTCGGGCCGGGGAGGGCTCGGGGGAGGGGCGCGGCGGCCCCCGGAGCGCCGGCGGCTGTCGA
GGCGCGGCGAGCCGCAGCCATTGCCTTTTATGGTAATCGTGCGAGAGGGCGCAGGGACTTCCTTTGTCCC
AAATCTGTGCGGAGCCGAAATCTGGGAGGCGCCGCCGCACCCCCTCTAGCGGGCGCGGGGCGAAGCGGTG
CGGCGCCGGCAGGAAGGAAATGGGCGGGGAGGGCCTTCGTGCGTCGCCGCGCCGCCGTCCCCTTCTCCCT
CTCCAGCCTCGGGGCTGTCCGCGGGGGGACGGCTGCCTTCGGGGGGGACGGGGCAGGGCGGGGTTCGGCT
TCTGGCGTGTGACCGGCGGCTCTAGAGCCTCTGCTAACCATGTTCATGCCTTCTTCTTTTTCCTACAGCT
CCTGGGCAACGTGCTGGTTATTGTGCTGTCTCATCATTTTGGCAAAGAATTCCTCGATCGACGGTATCGA
TAGCCACCATGGCATCCCCTATACTAGGTTATTGGAAAATTAAGGGCCTTGTGCAACCCACTCGACTTCT
TTTGGAATATCTTGAAGAAAAATATGAAGAGCATTTGTATGAGCGCGATGAAGGTGATAAATGGCGAAAC
AAAAAGTTTGAATTGGGTTTGGAGTTTCCCAATCTTCCTTATTATATTGATGGTGATGTTAAATTAACAC
AGTCTATGGCCATCATACGTTATATAGCTGACAAGCACAACATGTTGGGTGGTTGTCCAAAAGAGCGTGC
AGAGATTTCAATGCTTGAAGGAGCGGTTTTGGATATTAGATACGGTGTTTCGAGAATTGCATATAGTAAA
GACTTTGAAACTCTCAAAGTTGATTTTCTTAGCAAGCTACCTGAAATGCTGAAAATGTTCGAAGATCGTT
TATGTCATAAAACATATTTAAATGGTGATCATGTAACCCATCCTGACTTCATGTTGTATGACGCTCTTGA
TGTTGTTTTATACATGGACCCAATGTGCCTGGATGCGTTCCCAAAATTAGTTTGTTTTAAAAAACGTATT
GAAGCTATCCCACAAATTGATAAGTACTTGAAATCCAGCAAGTATATAGCATGGCCTTTGCAGGGCTGGC
AAGCCACGTTTGGTGGTGGCGACCATCCTCCAAAATCGGATGATTACGATATCCCAACGACCGAAAACCT
GTATTTTCAGGGTGGTACCCCTATGGATCTGGGAACCTTCTACAGGGAGTTTCAGAATCCCCCTCAGCTC
AGTAGCCTGAGCATTGACATCGGTGCCCAGTCCATGGCTGAGGACCTCGATTCTCTGCCTGAAAAACTGG
CTGTGCACGAGAAGAACGTCAGAGAAGACGACGCAGATGTGGAGACCCTGCAGTGACTCGAGGAATTCAC
TCCTCAGGTGCAGGCTGCCTATCAGAAGGTGGTGGCTGGTGTGGCCAATGCCCTGGCTCACAAATACCAC
TGAGATCTTTTTCCCTCTGCCAAAAATTATGGGGACATCATGAAGCCCCTTGAGCATCTGACTTCTGGCT
AATAAAGGAAATTTATTTTCATTGCAATAGTGTGTTGGAATTTTTTGTGTCTCTCACTCGGAAGGACATA
TGGGAGGGCAAATCATTTAAAACATCAGAATGAGTATTTGGTTTAGAGTTTGGCAACATATGCCCATATG
CTGGCTGCCATGAACAAAGGTTGGCTATAAAGAGGTCATCAGTATATGAAACAGCCCCCTGCTGTCCATT
CCTTATTCCATAGAAAAGCCTTGACTTGAGGTTAGATTTTTTTTATATTTTGTTTTGTGTTATTTTTTTC
TTTAACATCCCTAAAATTTTCCTTACATGTTTTACTAGCCAGATTTTTCCTCCTCTCCTGACTACTCCCA
GTCATAGCTGTCCCTCTTCTCTTATGGAGATCCCTCGACCTGCAGCCCAAGCTTGGCGTAATCATGGTCA
TAGCTGTTTCCTGTGTGAAATTGTTATCCGCTCACAATTCCACACAACATACGAGCCGGAAGCATAAAGT
GTAAAGCCTGGGGTGCCTAATGAGTGAGCTAACTCACATTAATTGCGTTGCGCTCACTGCCCGCTTTCCA
GTCGGGAAACCTGTCGTGCCAGCGGATCCGCATCTCAATTAGTCAGCAACCATAGTCCCGCCCCTAACTC
CGCCCATCCCGCCCCTAACTCCGCCCAGTTCCGCCCATTCTCCGCCCCATGGCTGACTAATTTTTTTTAT
TTATGCAGAGGCCGAGGCCGCCTCGGCCTCTGAGCTATTCCAGAAGTAGTGAGGAGGCTTTTTTGGAGGC
CTAGGCTTTTGCAAAAAGCTAACTTGTTTATTGCAGCTTATAATGGTTACAAATAAAGCAATAGCATCAC
AAATTTCACAAATAAAGCATTTTTTTCACTGCATTCTAGTTGTGGTTTGTCCAAACTCATCAATGTATCT
TATCATGTCTGGATCCGCTGCATTAATGAATCGGCCAACGCGCGGGGAGAGGCGGTTTGCGTATTGGGCG
CTCTTCCGCTTCCTCGCTCACTGACTCGCTGCGCTCGGTCGTTCGGCTGCGGCGAGCGGTATCAGCTCAC
TCAAAGGCGGTAATACGGTTATCCACAGAATCAGGGGATAACGCAGGAAAGAACATGTGAGCAAAAGGCC
AGCAAAAGGCCAGGAACCGTAAAAAGGCCGCGTTGCTGGCGTTTTTCCATAGGCTCCGCCCCCCTGACGA
GCATCACAAAAATCGACGCTCAAGTCAGAGGTGGCGAAACCCGACAGGACTATAAAGATACCAGGCGTTT
CCCCCTGGAAGCTCCCTCGTGCGCTCTCCTGTTCCGACCCTGCCGCTTACCGGATACCTGTCCGCCTTTC
TCCCTTCGGGAAGCGTGGCGCTTTCTCATAGCTCACGCTGTAGGTATCTCAGTTCGGTGTAGGTCGTTCG
CTCCAAGCTGGGCTGTGTGCACGAACCCCCCGTTCAGCCCGACCGCTGCGCCTTATCCGGTAACTATCGT
CTTGAGTCCAACCCGGTAAGACACGACTTATCGCCACTGGCAGCAGCCACTGGTAACAGGATTAGCAGAG
CGAGGTATGTAGGCGGTGCTACAGAGTTCTTGAAGTGGTGGCCTAACTACGGCTACACTAGAAGAACAGT
ATTTGGTATCTGCGCTCTGCTGAAGCCAGTTACCTTCGGAAAAAGAGTTGGTAGCTCTTGATCCGGCAAA
CAAACCACCGCTGGTAGCGGTGGTTTTTTTGTTTGCAAGCAGCAGATTACGCGCAGAAAAAAAGGATCTC
AAGAAGATCCTTTGATCTTTTCTACGGGGTCTGACGCTCAGTGGAACGAAAACTCACGTTAAGGGATTTT
GGTCATGAGATTATCAAAAAGGATCTTCACCTAGATCCTTTTAAATTAAAAATGAAGTTTTAAATCAATC
TAAAGTATATATGAGTAAACTTGGTCTGACAGTTACCAATGCTTAATCAGTGAGGCACCTATCTCAGCGA
TCTGTCTATTTCGTTCATCCATAGTTGCCTGACTCCCCGTCGTGTAGATAACTACGATACGGGAGGGCTT
ACCATCTGGCCCCAGTGCTGCAATGATACCGCGAGACCCACGCTCACCGGCTCCAGATTTATCAGCAATA
AACCAGCCAGCCGGAAGGGCCGAGCGCAGAAGTGGTCCTGCAACTTTATCCGCCTCCATCCAGTCTATTA
ATTGTTGCCGGGAAGCTAGAGTAAGTAGTTCGCCAGTTAATAGTTTGCGCAACGTTGTTGCCATTGCTAC
AGGCATCGTGGTGTCACGCTCGTCGTTTGGTATGGCTTCATTCAGCTCCGGTTCCCAACGATCAAGGCGA
GTTACATGATCCCCCATGTTGTGCAAAAAAGCGGTTAGCTCCTTCGGTCCTCCGATCGTTGTCAGAAGTA
AGTTGGCCGCAGTGTTATCACTCATGGTTATGGCAGCACTGCATAATTCTCTTACTGTCATGCCATCCGT
AAGATGCTTTTCTGTGACTGGTGAGTACTCAACCAAGTCATTCTGAGAATAGTGTATGCGGCGACCGAGT
TGCTCTTGCCCGGCGTCAATACGGGATAATACCGCGCCACATAGCAGAACTTTAAAAGTGCTCATCATTG
GAAAACGTTCTTCGGGGCGAAAACTCTCAAGGATCTTACCGCTGTTGAGATCCAGTTCGATGTAACCCAC
TCGTGCACCCAACTGATCTTCAGCATCTTTTACTTTCACCAGCGTTTCTGGGTGAGCAAAAACAGGAAGG
CAAAATGCCGCAAAAAAGGGAATAAGGGCGACACGGAAATGTTGAATACTCATACTCTTCCTTTTTCAAT
ATTATTGAAGCATTTATCAGGGTTATTGTCTCATGAGCGGATACATATTTGAATGTATTTAGAAAAATAA
ACAAATAGGGGTTCCGCGCACATTTCCCCGAAAAGTGCCACCTGG
