>Addgene plasmid #210847 | pCAG-GST-ATG13 (460-517)-F509/F512D | depositor partial sequence | sequence record 411077 | ATG13 (460-517)-F509/F512D (kpnI/xhoI)
CCTATGGATCTGGGAACCTTCTACAGGGAGTTTCAGAATCCCCCTCAGCTCAGTAGCCTGAGCATTGACA
TCGGTGCCCAGTCCATGGCTGAGGACCTCGATTCTCTGCCTGAAAAACTGGCTGTGCACGAGAAGAACGT
CAGAGAAGACGACGCAGATGTGGAGACCCTGCAGTGA
